Addgene plasmid #46475: pGEX Rin2-SH2
Depositing lab: Bruce Mayer. Depositing organization: University of Connecticut Health Center. Publication: High-throughput phosphotyrosine profiling using SH2 domains. Machida K, Thompson CM, Dierck K, Jablonowski K, Karkkainen S, Liu B, Zhang H, Nash PD, Newman DK, Nollau P, Pawson T, Renkema GH, Saksela K, Schiller MR, Shin DG, Mayer BJ. Mol Cell. 2007 Jun 22;26(6):899-915. 10.1016/j.molcel.2007.05.031 PubMed 17588523.
Backbone
  Vector backbone: pGEX6P1
  Backbone manufacturer: GE Healthcare Biosciences
  Backbone size w/o insert (bp): 4900
  Vector type: Bacterial Expression
Growth in bacteria
  Bacterial resistance: Ampicillin, 100 μg/mL
  Growth temperature: 37°C
  Growth strain: DH5alpha
  Copy number: Low Copy
Gene/Insert
  Gene/Insert name: Rin2 (alt names: RIN2; RASSF4; RIN2)
  Species: H. sapiens (human)
  Insert size (bp): 313
  Mutation: contains amino acids 94-193
  Entrez Gene: RIN2
  Promoter: Tac
  Tag / fusion protein: GST (N terminal on backbone); PreScission (N terminal on backbone)
  Cloning method: Restriction Enzyme; 5′ cloning site BglII (destroyed during cloning); 3′ cloning site EcoRI (not destroyed)
  Sequencing primers: 5′ pGEX-5; 3′ pGEX-3
Terms and licenses: Academic/Nonprofit Terms; Industry Terms: Not Available to Industry
Depositor comments: The molecular weight of the GST fusion protein is approximately 36.2 kDa
How to cite: pGEX Rin2-SH2 was a gift from Bruce Mayer (Addgene plasmid # 46475 ; http://n2t.net/addgene:46475 ; RRID:Addgene_46475)
