[The description below was written by a language model from this plasmid's Addgene catalogue record and pLannotate feature annotations shown in this document.]
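Description:
pGEX Rin2-SH2 is a bacterial expression plasmid built on the pGEX6P1 backbone for producing the SH2 domain of human RIN2 (also known as RASSF4) as a glutathione S-transferase fusion protein in E. coli. The insert is a short fragment of about 313 bp encoding amino acids 94–193 of RIN2, a Ras effector implicated in RAB5 activation in the endocytic pathway. It was cloned by restriction digestion, with the 5′ BglII junction destroyed and the 3′ EcoRI site retained. It sits in frame downstream of the Schistosoma japonicum GST coding sequence. According to the catalogue, a PreScission protease recognition site lies between the two, so the GST moiety can be cleaved off after affinity purification on glutathione resin. The depositor gives the fusion protein's mass as roughly 36.2 kDa.

Expression is driven by the tac promoter, a strong trp/lac hybrid, followed by a lac operator. The plasmid also carries lacI under the lacIq promoter, so the repressor is supplied in cis and transcription stays off until it is induced with IPTG. The plasmid replicates from a ColE1/pBR322-type origin and is selected through the β-lactamase gene conferring ampicillin resistance. The feature annotation describes this origin family as high copy, whereas the catalogue lists the plasmid as low copy. The remaining annotated elements are remnants carried by the backbone: fragments of rop and bom, and a lac promoter/lacZα segment downstream of lacI.

The full sequence record is 5,273 nt, consistent with the stated backbone and insert sizes. The associated publication concerns high-throughput phosphotyrosine profiling using SH2 domains, which suggests the purified GST-SH2 protein was intended as a probe for tyrosine-phosphorylated proteins.
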