Features (pLannotate 1.2.2; 17 found; start..end, strand, type, name):
      6..107     -  CDS            yciV (fragment): RNAAM_ECOLI - Also known as trpH From Escherichia coli (strain K12).
    183..211     +  promoter       tac promoter: strong E. coli promoter; hybrid between the trp and lac UV5 promoters
    219..235     +  protein_bind   lac operator: The lac repressor binds to the lac operator to inhibit transcription in E. coli. This inhibition can be relieved by adding lactose or isopropyl-β-D-thiogalactopyranoside (IPTG). lac repressor encoded by lacI
    258..911     +  CDS            GST26_SCHJA: Experimental evidence at protein level: Swiss-Prot protein existence level 1. GST isoenzymes appear to play a central role in the parasite detoxification system. Other functions are also suspected including a role in increasing the solubility of haematin in the parasite gut. From Schistosoma japonicum (Blood fluke).
    942..1250    +  CDS            RIN2 (fragment): RIN2_HUMAN - Also known as RASSF4. Experimental evidence at protein level: Swiss-Prot protein existence level 1. Ras effector protein. May function as an upstream activator and/or downstream effector for RAB5B in endocytic pathway. May function as a guanine nucleotide exchange (GEF) of RAB5B, required for activating the RAB5 proteins by exchanging bound GDP for free GTP. From Homo sapiens (Human).
   1290..1329    +  CDS            rop (fragment): Rop protein, which maintains plasmids at low copy number; rop
   1431..1471    +  misc_feature   bom (fragment): basis of mobility region from pBR322
   1576..1680    +  promoter       AmpR promoter: bla
   1681..2541    +  CDS            AmpR: β-lactamase; bla; confers resistance to ampicillin, carbenicillin, and related antibiotics
   2712..3300    +  rep_origin     ori: high-copy-number ColE1/pMB1/pBR322/pUC origin of replication
   3486..3537    -  misc_feature   bom (fragment): basis of mobility region from pBR322
   3544..3621    +  promoter       lacIq promoter: lacI (mutant); In the lacIq allele, a single base change in the promoter boosts expression of the lacI gene about 10-fold.
   3622..4704    +  CDS            lacI: lac repressor; lacI; The lac repressor binds to the lac operator to inhibit transcription in E. coli. This inhibition can be relieved by adding lactose or isopropyl-β-D-thiogalactopyranoside (IPTG).
   4717..4738    +  protein_bind   CAP binding site: CAP binding activates transcription in the presence of cAMP. E. coli catabolite activator protein
   4753..4783    +  promoter       lac promoter: promoter for the E. coli lac operon
   4791..4807    +  protein_bind   lac operator: The lac repressor binds to the lac operator to inhibit transcription in E. coli. This inhibition can be relieved by adding lactose or isopropyl-β-D-thiogalactopyranoside (IPTG). lac repressor encoded by lacI
   4827..5000    +  CDS            lacZα: LacZα fragment of β-galactosidase; lacZ fragment
>Addgene plasmid #46475 | pGEX Rin2-SH2 | depositor full sequence | sequence record 65671 | Full Sequence
ACGTTATCGACTGCACGGTGCACCAATGCTTCTGGCGTCAGGCAGCCATCGGAAGCTGTGGTATGGCTGT
GCAGGTCGTAAATCACTGCATAATTCGTGTCGCTCAAGGCGCACTCCCGTTCTGGATAATGTTTTTTGCG
CCGACATCATAACGGTTCTGGCAAATATTCTGAAATGAGCTGTTGACAATTAATCATCGGCTCGTATAAT
GTGTGGAATTGTGAGCGGATAACAATTTCACACAGGAAACAGTATTCATGTCCCCTATACTAGGTTATTG
GAAAATTAAGGGCCTTGTGCAACCCACTCGACTTCTTTTGGAATATCTTGAAGAAAAATATGAAGAGCAT
TTGTATGAGCGCGATGAAGGTGATAAATGGCGAAACAAAAAGTTTGAATTGGGTTTGGAGTTTCCCAATC
TTCCTTATTATATTGATGGTGATGTTAAATTAACACAGTCTATGGCCATCATACGTTATATAGCTGACAA
GCACAACATGTTGGGTGGTTGTCCAAAAGAGCGTGCAGAGATTTCAATGCTTGAAGGAGCGGTTTTGGAT
ATTAGATACGGTGTTTCGAGAATTGCATATAGTAAAGACTTTGAAACTCTCAAAGTTGATTTTCTTAGCA
AGCTACCTGAAATGCTGAAAATGTTCGAAGATCGTTTATGTCATAAAACATATTTAAATGGTGATCATGT
AACCCATCCTGACTTCATGTTGTATGACGCTCTTGATGTTGTTTTATACATGGACCCAATGTGCCTGGAT
GCGTTCCCAAAATTAGTTTGTTTTAAAAAACGTATTGAAGCTATCCCACAAATTGATAAGTACTTGAAAT
CCAGCAAGTATATAGCATGGCCTTTGCAGGGCTGGCAAGCCACGTTTGGTGGTGGCGACCATCCTCCAAA
ATCGGATCTGGAAGTTCTGTTCCAGGGGCCCCTGGGATCTCACCCCATATGGCTGCAGCTGAGTCTGAGT
GAGGAGGAGGCAGCAGAGGTCCTGCAGGCCCAGCCTCCGGGGATCTTCCTGGTTCATAAATCTACCAAGA
TGCAGAAGAAAGTCCTCTCCCTCCGCCTGCCCTGTGAATTTGGGGCCCCACTCAAGGAATTTGCCATAAA
GGAAAGCACATACACCTTTTCCCTGGAAGGATCCGGAATCAGTTTCGCAGATTTATTCCGGCTCATTGCT
TTCTACTGCATCAGCAGGGATGTTCTACCATTTACCTTGAAGTTGCCTTATGCCATTTCAGGAATTCTAT
GAGCGGCCGCATCGTGACTGACTGACGATCTGCCTCGCGCGTTTCGGTGATGACGGTGAAAACCTCTGAC
ACATGCAGCTCCCGGAGACGGTCACAGCTTGTCTGTAAGCGGATGCCGGGAGCAGACAAGCCCGTCAGGG
CGCGTCAGCGGGTGTTGGCGGGTGTCGGGGCGCAGCCATGACCCAGTCACGTAGCGATAGCGGAGTGTAT
AATTCTTGAAGACGAAAGGGCCTCGTGATACGCCTATTTTTATAGGTTAATGTCATGATAATAATGGTTT
CTTAGACGTCAGGTGGCACTTTTCGGGGAAATGTGCGCGGAACCCCTATTTGTTTATTTTTCTAAATACA
TTCAAATATGTATCCGCTCATGAGACAATAACCCTGATAAATGCTTCAATAATATTGAAAAAGGAAGAGT
ATGAGTATTCAACATTTCCGTGTCGCCCTTATTCCCTTTTTTGCGGCATTTTGCCTTCCTGTTTTTGCTC
ACCCAGAAACGCTGGTGAAAGTAAAAGATGCTGAAGATCAGTTGGGTGCACGAGTGGGTTACATCGAACT
GGATCTCAACAGCGGTAAGATCCTTGAGAGTTTTCGCCCCGAAGAACGTTTTCCAATGATGAGCACTTTT
AAAGTTCTGCTATGTGGCGCGGTATTATCCCGTGTTGACGCCGGGCAAGAGCAACTCGGTCGCCGCATAC
ACTATTCTCAGAATGACTTGGTTGAGTACTCACCAGTCACAGAAAAGCATCTTACGGATGGCATGACAGT
AAGAGAATTATGCAGTGCTGCCATAACCATGAGTGATAACACTGCGGCCAACTTACTTCTGACAACGATC
GGAGGACCGAAGGAGCTAACCGCTTTTTTGCACAACATGGGGGATCATGTAACTCGCCTTGATCGTTGGG
AACCGGAGCTGAATGAAGCCATACCAAACGACGAGCGTGACACCACGATGCCTGCAGCAATGGCAACAAC
GTTGCGCAAACTATTAACTGGCGAACTACTTACTCTAGCTTCCCGGCAACAATTAATAGACTGGATGGAG
GCGGATAAAGTTGCAGGACCACTTCTGCGCTCGGCCCTTCCGGCTGGCTGGTTTATTGCTGATAAATCTG
GAGCCGGTGAGCGTGGGTCTCGCGGTATCATTGCAGCACTGGGGCCAGATGGTAAGCCCTCCCGTATCGT
AGTTATCTACACGACGGGGAGTCAGGCAACTATGGATGAACGAAATAGACAGATCGCTGAGATAGGTGCC
TCACTGATTAAGCATTGGTAACTGTCAGACCAAGTTTACTCATATATACTTTAGATTGATTTAAAACTTC
ATTTTTAATTTAAAAGGATCTAGGTGAAGATCCTTTTTGATAATCTCATGACCAAAATCCCTTAACGTGA
GTTTTCGTTCCACTGAGCGTCAGACCCCGTAGAAAAGATCAAAGGATCTTCTTGAGATCCTTTTTTTCTG
CGCGTAATCTGCTGCTTGCAAACAAAAAAACCACCGCTACCAGCGGTGGTTTGTTTGCCGGATCAAGAGC
TACCAACTCTTTTTCCGAAGGTAACTGGCTTCAGCAGAGCGCAGATACCAAATACTGTCCTTCTAGTGTA
GCCGTAGTTAGGCCACCACTTCAAGAACTCTGTAGCACCGCCTACATACCTCGCTCTGCTAATCCTGTTA
CCAGTGGCTGCTGCCAGTGGCGATAAGTCGTGTCTTACCGGGTTGGACTCAAGACGATAGTTACCGGATA
AGGCGCAGCGGTCGGGCTGAACGGGGGGTTCGTGCACACAGCCCAGCTTGGAGCGAACGACCTACACCGA
ACTGAGATACCTACAGCGTGAGCTATGAGAAAGCGCCACGCTTCCCGAAGGGAGAAAGGCGGACAGGTAT
CCGGTAAGCGGCAGGGTCGGAACAGGAGAGCGCACGAGGGAGCTTCCAGGGGGAAACGCCTGGTATCTTT
ATAGTCCTGTCGGGTTTCGCCACCTCTGACTTGAGCGTCGATTTTTGTGATGCTCGTCAGGGGGGCGGAG
CCTATGGAAAAACGCCAGCAACGCGGCCTTTTTACGGTTCCTGGCCTTTTGCTGGCCTTTTGCTCACATG
TTCTTTCCTGCGTTATCCCCTGATTCTGTGGATAACCGTATTACCGCCTTTGAGTGAGCTGATACCGCTC
GCCGCAGCCGAACGACCGAGCGCAGCGAGTCAGTGAGCGAGGAAGCGGAAGAGCGCCTGATGCGGTATTT
TCTCCTTACGCATCTGTGCGGTATTTCACACCGCATAAATTCCGACACCATCGAATGGTGCAAAACCTTT
CGCGGTATGGCATGATAGCGCCCGGAAGAGAGTCAATTCAGGGTGGTGAATGTGAAACCAGTAACGTTAT
ACGATGTCGCAGAGTATGCCGGTGTCTCTTATCAGACCGTTTCCCGCGTGGTGAACCAGGCCAGCCACGT
TTCTGCGAAAACGCGGGAAAAAGTGGAAGCGGCGATGGCGGAGCTGAATTACATTCCCAACCGCGTGGCA
CAACAACTGGCGGGCAAACAGTCGTTGCTGATTGGCGTTGCCACCTCCAGTCTGGCCCTGCACGCGCCGT
CGCAAATTGTCGCGGCGATTAAATCTCGCGCCGATCAACTGGGTGCCAGCGTGGTGGTGTCGATGGTAGA
ACGAAGCGGCGTCGAAGCCTGTAAAGCGGCGGTGCACAATCTTCTCGCGCAACGCGTCAGTGGGCTGATC
ATTAACTATCCGCTGGATGACCAGGATGCCATTGCTGTGGAAGCTGCCTGCACTAATGTTCCGGCGTTAT
TTCTTGATGTCTCTGACCAGACACCCATCAACAGTATTATTTTCTCCCATGAAGACGGTACGCGACTGGG
CGTGGAGCATCTGGTCGCATTGGGTCACCAGCAAATCGCGCTGTTAGCGGGCCCATTAAGTTCTGTCTCG
GCGCGTCTGCGTCTGGCTGGCTGGCATAAATATCTCACTCGCAATCAAATTCAGCCGATAGCGGAACGGG
AAGGCGACTGGAGTGCCATGTCCGGTTTTCAACAAACCATGCAAATGCTGAATGAGGGCATCGTTCCCAC
TGCGATGCTGGTTGCCAACGATCAGATGGCGCTGGGCGCAATGCGCGCCATTACCGAGTCCGGGCTGCGC
GTTGGTGCGGATATCTCGGTAGTGGGATACGACGATACCGAAGACAGCTCATGTTATATCCCGCCGTCAA
CCACCATCAAACAGGATTTTCGCCTGCTGGGGCAAACCAGCGTGGACCGCTTGCTGCAACTCTCTCAGGG
CCAGGCGGTGAAGGGCAATCAGCTGTTGCCCGTCTCACTGGTGAAAAGAAAAACCACCCTGGCGCCCAAT
ACGCAAACCGCCTCTCCCCGCGCGTTGGCCGATTCATTAATGCAGCTGGCACGACAGGTTTCCCGACTGG
AAAGCGGGCAGTGAGCGCAACGCAATTAATGTGAGTTAGCTCACTCATTAGGCACCCCAGGCTTTACACT
TTATGCTTCCGGCTCGTATGTTGTGTGGAATTGTGAGCGGATAACAATTTCACACAGGAAACAGCTATGA
CCATGATTACGGATTCACTGGCCGTCGTTTTACAACGTCGTGACTGGGAAAACCCTGGCGTTACCCAACT
TAATCGCCTTGCAGCACATCCCCCTTTCGCCAGCTGGCGTAATAGCGAAGAGGCCCGCACCGATCGCCCT
TCCCAACAGTTGCGCAGCCTGAATGGCGAATGGCGCTTTGCCTGGTTTCCGGCACCAGAAGCGGTGCCGG
AAAGCTGGCTGGAGTGCGATCTTCCTGAGGCCGATACTGTCGTCGTCCCCTCAAACTGGCAGATGCACGG
TTACGATGCGCCCATCTACACCAACGTAACCTATCCCATTACGGTCAATCCGCCGTTTGTTCCCACGGAG
AATCCGACGGGTTGTTACTCGCTCACATTTAATGTTGATGAAAGCTGGCTACAGGAAGGCCAGACGCGAA
TTATTTTTGATGGCGTTGGAATT
