>Addgene plasmid #46475 | pGEX Rin2-SH2 | depositor partial sequence | sequence record 65672 | Insert sequence
AGATCTCACCCCATATGGCTGCAGCTGAGTCTGAGTGAGGAGGAGGCAGCAGAGGTCCTGCAGGCCCAGC
CTCCGGGGATCTTCCTGGTTCATAAATCTACCAAGATGCAGAAGAAAGTCCTCTCCCTCCGCCTGCCCTG
TGAATTTGGGGCCCCACTCAAGGAATTTGCCATAAAGGAAAGCACATACACCTTTTCCCTGGAAGGATCC
GGAATCAGTTTCGCAGATTTATTCCGGCTCATTGCTTTCTACTGCATCAGCAGGGATGTTCTACCATTTA
CCTTGAAGTTGCCTTATGCCATTTCAGGAATTC
