>Addgene plasmid #46475 | pGEX Rin2-SH2 | addgene partial sequence | sequence record 67995 | pGEX5
CTGGAAGTTCTGTTCCAGGGGCCCCTGGGATCTCACCCCATATGGCTGCAGCTGAGTCTGAGTGAGGAGG
AGGCAGCAGAGGTCCTGCAGGCCCAGCCTCCGGGGATCTTCCTGGTTCATAAATCTACCAAGATGCAGAA
GAAAGTCCTCTCCCTCCGCCTGCCCTGTGAATTTGGGGCCCCACTCAAGGAATTTGCCATAAAGGAAAGC
ACATACACCTTTTCCCTGGAAGGATCCGGAATCAGTTTCGCAGATTTATTCCGGCTCATTGCTTTCTACT
GCATCAGCAGGGATGTTCTACCATTTACCTTGAAGTTGCCTTATGCCATTTCAGGAATTCTATGAGCGGC
CGCATCGTGACTGACTGACGATCTGCCTCGCGCGTTTCGGTGATGACGGTGAAAACCTCTGACACATGCA
GCTCCCGGAGACGGTCACAGCTTGTCTGTAAGCGGATGCCGGGAGCAGACAAGCCCGTCAGGGCGCGTCA
GCGGGTGTTGGCGGGTGTCGGGGCGCAGCCATGACCCAGTCACGTAGCGATAGCGGAGTGTATAATTCTT
GAAGACGAAAGGGCCTCGTGATACGCCTATTTTTATAGGTTAATGTCATGATAATAATGGTTTCTTAGAC
GTCAGGTGGCACTTTTCGGGGAAATGTGCGCGGAACCCCTATTTGTTTATTTTTCTAAATACATTCAAAT
ATGTATCCGCTCATGAGACAATAACCCTGATAAATGCTTCAATAATATTGAAAAAGGAAGAGTATGAGTA
TTCAACATTTCCGTGTCGCCCTTATTCCCTTTTTTGCGGCATTTTGCCTTCCTGTTTTTGCTCACCCAGA
AACGCTGGTGAAAGTAAAAGATGCTGAAGATCAGTTGGGTGCACGAGTGGGTTACATCGAACTGGATCTC
AA
